>Addgene plasmid #172301 | pIVTR(T7A)-PuroR-T2A-mScarlet | addgene full sequence | sequence record 340325 | Addgene NGS Result
TAATACGACTCACTATAGGGACATTTGCTTCTGACACAACTGTGTTCACTAGCAACCTCAAACAGAATTC
GAGCTCGGTACCCGGGGATCCTCTAGAGTCGCCACCATGGCCACCGAGTACAAGCCCACGGTGCGCCTCG
CCACCCGCGACGACGTCCCCCGGGCCGTACGCACCCTCGCCGCCGCGTTCGCCGACTACCCCGCCACGCG
CCACACCGTCGACCCGGACCGCCACATCGAGCGGGTCACCGAGCTGCAAGAACTCTTCCTCACGCGCGTC
GGGCTCGACATCGGCAAGGTGTGGGTCGCGGACGACGGCGCCGCGGTGGCGGTCTGGACCACGCCGGAGA
GCGTCGAAGCGGGGGCGGTGTTCGCCGAGATCGGCTCGCGCATGGCCGAGTTGAGCGGTTCCCGGCTGGC
CGCGCAGCAACAGATGGAAGGCCTCCTGGCGCCGCACCGGCCCAAGGAGCCCGCGTGGTTCCTGGCCACC
GTCGGCGTCTCGCCCGACCACCAGGGCAAGGGTCTGGGCAGCGCCGTCGTGCTCCCCGGAGTGGAGGCGG
CCGAGCGCGCTGGGGTGCCCGCCTTCCTGGAGACCTCCGCGCCCCGCAACCTCCCCTTCTACGAGCGGCT
CGGCTTCACCGTCACCGCCGACGTCGAGGTGCCCGAAGGACCGCGCACCTGGTGCATGACCCGCAAGCCC
GGTGCCGGCAGTGGAGAGGGCAGAGGAAGTCTTCTAACATGCGGCGACGTGGAGGAAAATCCCGGCCCCA
TGGTGAGCAAGGGCGAGGCAGTGATCAAGGAGTTCATGCGGTTCAAGGTGCACATGGAGGGCTCCATGAA
CGGCCACGAGTTCGAGATCGAGGGCGAGGGCGAGGGCCGCCCCTACGAGGGCACCCAGACCGCCAAGCTG
AAGGTGACCAAGGGTGGCCCCCTGCCCTTCTCCTGGGACATCCTGTCCCCTCAGTTCATGTACGGCTCCA
GGGCCTTCACCAAGCACCCCGCCGACATCCCCGACTACTATAAGCAGTCCTTCCCCGAGGGCTTCAAGTG
GGAGCGCGTGATGAACTTCGAGGACGGCGGCGCCGTGACCGTGACCCAGGACACCTCCCTGGAGGACGGC
ACCCTGATCTACAAGGTGAAGCTCCGCGGCACCAACTTCCCTCCTGACGGCCCCGTAATGCAGAAGAAGA
CAATGGGCTGGGAAGCGTCCACCGAGCGGTTGTACCCCGAGGACGGCGTGCTGAAGGGCGACATTAAGAT
GGCCCTGCGCCTGAAGGACGGCGGCCGCTACCTGGCGGACTTCAAGACCACCTACAAGGCCAAGAAGCCC
GTGCAGATGCCCGGCGCCTACAACGTCGACCGCAAGTTGGACATCACCTCCCACAACGAGGACTACACCG
TGGTGGAACAGTACGAACGCTCCGAGGGCCGCCACTCCACCGGCGGCATGGACGAGCTGTACAAGTAATG
CTCGCTTTCTTGCTGTCCAATTTCTATTAAAGGTTCCTTTGTTCCCTAAGTCCAACTACTAAACTGGGGG
ATATTATGAAGGGCCTTGAGCATCTGGATTCTGCCTAATAAAAAACATTTATTTTCATTGCAAAACCATG
GGAGCAAAAGGCCAGCAAAAGGCCAGGAACCGTAAAAAGGCCGCGTTGCTGGCGTTTTTCCATAGGCTCC
GCCCCCCTGACGAGCATCACAAAAATCGACGCTCAAGTCAGAGGTGGCGAAACCCGACAGGACTATAAAG
ATACCAGGCGTTTCCCCCTGGAAGCTCCCTCGTGCGCTCTCCTGTTCCGACCCTGCCGCTTACCGGATAC
CTGTCCGCCTTTCTCCCTTCGGGAAGCGTGGCGCTTTCTCATAGCTCACGCTGTAGGTATCTCAGTTCGG
TGTAGGTCGTTCGCTCCAAGCTGGGCTGTGTGCACGAACCCCCCGTTCAGCCCGACCGCTGCGCCTTATC
CGGTAACTATCGTCTTGAGTCCAACCCGGTAAGACACGACTTATCGCCACTGGCAGCAGCCACTGGTAAC
AGGATTAGCAGAGCGAGGTATGTAGGCGGTGCTACAGAGTTCTTGAAGTGGTGGCCTAACTACGGCTACA
CTAGAAGAACAGTATTTGGTATCTGCGCTCTGCTGAAGCCAGTTACCTTCGGAAAAAGAGTTGGTAGCTC
TTGATCCGGCAAACAAACCACCGCTGGTAGCGGTGGTTTTTTTGTTTGCAAGCAGCAGATTACGCGCAGA
AAAAAAGGATCTCAAGAAGATCCTTTGATCTTTTCTACGGGGTCTGACGCTCAGTGGAACGAAAACTCAC
GTTAAGGGATTTTGGTCATGAGATTATCAAAAAGGATCTTCACCTAGATCCTTTTAAATTAAAAATGAAG
TTTTAAATCAATCTAAAGTATATATGAGTAAACTTGGTCTGACAGTTACCAATGCTTAATCAGTGAGGCA
CCTATCTCAGCGATCTGTCTATTTCGTTCATCCATAGTTGCCTGACTCCCCGTCGTGTAGATAACTACGA
TACGGGAGGGCTTACCATCTGGCCCCAGTGCTGCAATGATACCGCGAGACCCACGCTCACCGGCTCCAGA
TTTATCAGCAATAAACCAGCCAGCCGGAAGGGCCGAGCGCAGAAGTGGTCCTGCAACTTTATCCGCCTCC
ATCCAGTCTATTAATTGTTGCCGGGAAGCTAGAGTAAGTAGTTCGCCAGTTAATAGTTTGCGCAACGTTG
TTGCCATTGCTACAGGCATCGTGGTGTCACGCTCGTCGTTTGGTATGGCTTCATTCAGCTCCGGTTCCCA
ACGATCAAGGCGAGTTACATGATCCCCCATGTTGTGCAAAAAAGCGGTTAGCTCCTTCGGTCCTCCGATC
GTTGTCAGAAGTAAGTTGGCCGCAGTGTTATCACTCATGGTTATGGCAGCACTGCATAATTCTCTTACTG
TCATGCCATCCGTAAGATGCTTTTCTGTGACTGGTGAGTACTCAACCAAGTCATTCTGAGAATAGTGTAT
GCGGCGACCGAGTTGCTCTTGCCCGGCGTCAATACGGGATAATACCGCGCCACATAGCAGAACTTTAAAA
GTGCTCATCATTGGAAAACGTTCTTCGGGGCGAAAACTCTCAAGGATCTTACCGCTGTTGAGATCCAGTT
CGATGTAACCCACTCGTGCACCCAACTGATCTTCAGCATCTTTTACTTTCACCAGCGTTTCTGGGTGAGC
AAAAACAGGAAGGCAAAATGCCGCAAAAAAGGGAATAAGGGCGACACGGAAATGTTGAATACTCATACTC
TTCCTTTTTCAATATTATTGAAGCATTTATCAGGGTTATTGTCTCATGAGCGGATACATATTTGAATGTA
TTTAGAAAAATAAACAAATAGGGGTTCCGCGCACATTTCCCCGAAAAGTGCCACCTGACGTC
Features (pLannotate 1.2.2; 9 found; start..end, strand, type, name):
      1..19      +  promoter       T7 promoter: promoter for bacteriophage T7 RNA polymerase
     65..101     +  misc_feature   MCS (fragment): pUC18/19 multiple cloning site
    113..706     +  CDS            PuroR: puromycin N-acetyltransferase; pac from Streptomyces alboniger; confers resistance to puromycin
    716..769     +  CDS            T2A: 2A peptide from Thosea asigna virus capsid protein Eukaryotic ribosomes fail to insert a peptide bond between the Gly and Pro residues, yielding separate polypeptides.
    770..1465    +  CDS            mScarlet: mScarlet is a basic (constitutively fluorescent) red fluorescent protein published in 2016, derived from synthetic construct. It has moderate acid sensitivity.
   1470..1603    +  polyA_signal   β-globin poly(A) (fragment): human β-globin polyadenylation signal
   1667..2255    -  rep_origin     ori: high-copy-number ColE1/pMB1/pBR322/pUC origin of replication
   2426..3286    -  CDS            AmpR: β-lactamase; bla; confers resistance to ampicillin, carbenicillin, and related antibiotics
   3287..3391    -  promoter       AmpR promoter: bla
