[The description below was written by a language model from this plasmid's Addgene catalogue record and pLannotate feature annotations shown in this document.]
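Description:
pIVTR(T7A)-PuroR-T2A-mScarlet is a compact (about 3.4 kb) bacterial plasmid that serves as a template for in vitro transcription of a synthetic bicistronic-style mRNA. It is built on the small pIVTR backbone, which carries only what is needed for propagation in E. coli: a high-copy ColE1/pUC-type origin of replication and a β-lactamase gene under its own bla promoter for ampicillin selection. No mammalian promoter or eukaryotic origin is annotated, consistent with the plasmid being a source of RNA rather than a direct expression vector.

The transcription unit begins with a bacteriophage T7 promoter, recorded as an A-initiating variant, meaning the transcript starts with adenosine rather than the canonical guanosine. The record does not explain the reason for this, although such variants are commonly chosen for compatibility with certain co-transcriptional capping reagents. A short leader containing a remnant of the pUC multiple cloning site precedes a single open reading frame encoding puromycin N-acetyltransferase (PuroR), a T2A peptide and the red fluorescent protein mScarlet. Ribosomal skipping at the T2A sequence yields the two proteins separately from one message, so cells receiving the RNA become both puromycin resistant and red fluorescent. Downstream, a fragment annotated as human β-globin poly(A) signal region probably functions here as a 3′ untranslated element, though the record does not say so. The insert was assembled by Gibson cloning and, despite the human species entry, is a synthetic combination of bacterial, viral and engineered parts. The stated purpose is production of PuroR-T2A-mScarlet RNA by T7 polymerase, which would suit transient selection and visual tracking of transfected cells.
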