Addgene plasmid #172301: pIVTR(T7A)-PuroR-T2A-mScarlet
Purpose: In vitro transcription of PuroR-T2A-mScarlet synthetic construct
Depositing lab: Patrik Verstreken. Depositing organization: Vlaams Instituut voor Biotechnologie (VIB, vzw).
Backbone
  Vector backbone: pIVTR
  Backbone size w/o insert (bp): 2074
  Vector type: Other
Growth in bacteria
  Bacterial resistance: Ampicillin, 100 μg/mL
  Growth temperature: 37°C
  Growth strain: DH5alpha
  Copy number: High Copy
Gene/Insert
  Gene/Insert name: PuroR-T2A-mScarlet
  Species: H. sapiens (human)
  Insert size (bp): 1348
  Promoter: T7 promoter A-initiating
  Cloning method: Gibson Cloning
Terms and licenses: Academic/Nonprofit Terms; Industry Terms: Not Available to Industry
How to cite: pIVTR(T7A)-PuroR-T2A-mScarlet was a gift from Patrik Verstreken (Addgene plasmid # 172301 ; http://n2t.net/addgene:172301 ; RRID:Addgene_172301)
